Addgene plasmid #15619: M71::Myc6-IRES-taulLacZ LNL TV
Depositing lab: Peter Mombaerts. Depositing organization: Rockefeller University. Publication: Axon guidance of mouse olfactory sensory neurons by odorant receptors and the beta2 adrenergic receptor. Feinstein P, Bozza T, Rodriguez I, Vassalli A, Mombaerts P. Cell. 2004 Jun 11. 117(6):833-46. 10.1016/j.cell.2004.05.013 PubMed 15186782.
Backbone
  Vector backbone: pBS
  Backbone size w/o insert (bp): 3000
  Vector type: high copy number
Growth in bacteria
  Bacterial resistance: Ampicillin, 100 μg/mL
  Growth temperature: 37°C
  Growth strain: DH5alpha
  Copy number: High Copy
Gene/Insert
  Gene/Insert name: M71::Myc6-IRES-taulLacZ LNL TV
  Species: M. musculus (mouse)
  Insert size (bp): 16000
  Entrez Gene: Myc (a.k.a. Myc2, Niard, Nird, bHLHe39)
  Cloning method: Restriction Enzyme
  Sequencing primers: 5′ m13; 3′ reverse
Terms and licenses: Academic/Nonprofit Terms; Industry Terms: Not Available to Industry
Depositor comments: The mouse strain that was derived from this plasmid is available from The Jackson Laboratory: http://jaxmice.jax.org/strain/006690.html
How to cite: M71::Myc6-IRES-taulLacZ LNL TV was a gift from Peter Mombaerts (Addgene plasmid # 15619 ; http://n2t.net/addgene:15619 ; RRID:Addgene_15619)
