[The description below was written by a language model from this plasmid's Addgene catalogue record.]
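Description:
M71::Myc6-IRES-taulLacZ LNL TV is a mouse gene-targeting vector ("TV") built in a pBS (pBluescript-type) backbone of about 3 kb. It carries an insert of roughly 16 kb of mouse-derived sequence. It is maintained in E. coli as a high-copy plasmid under ampicillin selection. No feature table accompanies the record, so the layout of the insert can only be inferred from the construct name and the associated publication on odorant receptor-dependent axon guidance of olfactory sensory neurons.

Read that way, the name indicates a modified allele of the M71 odorant receptor locus. "Myc6" most plausibly denotes six copies of the Myc epitope fused to the receptor, which would explain why the catalogue links the entry to the mouse Myc gene, although the record does not confirm this or state where the tag sits. The tagged receptor is followed by an internal ribosome entry site driving tau-lacZ ("taulLacZ" in the record). An IRES allows a second coding sequence to be translated from the same transcript. Tau-lacZ is a fusion of the microtubule-associated protein tau with beta-galactosidase that carries the reporter into axons, so neurons expressing the targeted allele can be stained along their projections. "LNL" conventionally means a loxP-flanked neomycin resistance cassette, used to select targeted embryonic stem cells and later removable with Cre recombinase. The record does not itself define the term, nor does it give the homology arms or any promoter.

The depositor notes that a mouse strain derived from this plasmid is available from a public repository, consistent with its use for homologous recombination to generate a knock-in line. Distribution is limited to academic and nonprofit users.
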