>Addgene plasmid #15619 | M71::Myc6-IRES-taulLacZ LNL TV | addgene partial sequence | sequence record 22057 | 15619 with 1001A (AAGGCCTCTGAAACCCTAAG)
TGTGTGCCACAGCCAGAATAGCTCAGCAAGTGTCAAATGCAGAAAACCAGCTCTCCAAGCAGGGCAAGAA
CAGCCATTCACAAACTCCTTCTCTCCCACCACACAGGCTTCCCACCCAGACACAATGACTGCAGAGAATC
AATCTACAGTGACAGAGTTTATCCTCGGGGGGCTAACTAACAGGCCAGAGCTCCAGCTACCCCTCTTCCT
CCTCTTTCTGGGGATCTACGTAGTCACCATGGTAGGAAACCTGGGCATGATCACCTTGATTGGACTCAAC
TCACAGCTTCACACCCCCATGTACTTCTTCCTCAGTAACCTGTCACTCGTGGATCTCTGCTACTCCTCTG
TCATTACCCCTAAAATGCTCATCAACTTTGTGTCCCAAAGAAACCTCATCTCCTATGTGGGATGCATGTC
TCAGCTATACTTCTTCCTGGTTTTCGTCATTGCTGAGTGTTACATGCTCACTGTGATGGCCTATGACCGC
TATGTGGCCATCTGTCAACCCTTGCTTTATAACATCATCATGTCTCCTGCCCTCTGCTCTCTGCTGGTGG
CTTTTGTCTATGCCGTATGACTCAT
